Addgene plasmid #23068: pWZ414-F33
Depositing lab: Sharon Dent. Depositing organization: University of Texas MD Anderson Cancer Center. Publication: Essential and redundant functions of histone acetylation revealed by mutation of target lysines and loss of the Gcn5p acetyltransferase. Zhang W, Bone JR, Edmondson DG, Turner BM, Roth SY. EMBO J. 1998 Jun 1. 17(11):3155-67. 10.1093/emboj/17.11.3155 PubMed 9606197.
Backbone
  Vector backbone: pRS414 delta Afl III- Sma I
  Backbone manufacturer: Stratagene
  Backbone size w/o insert (bp): 4348
  Vector type: Yeast Expression
  Selectable markers: TRP1
Growth in bacteria
  Bacterial resistance: Ampicillin, 100 μg/mL
  Growth temperature: 37°C
  Growth strain: DH5alpha
  Copy number: Unknown
Gene/Insert
  Gene/Insert name: yeast Histone H3-2 and Histone H4-2 (alt name: HHT2-HHF2)
  Species: S. cerevisiae (budding yeast)
  Insert size (bp): 1900
  Mutation: Histone H4 changed Lysine 5 to Glutamine H4 K5Q
  GenBank ID: S000004976 S000004975
  Cloning method: Restriction Enzyme; 5′ cloning site Afl III (not destroyed); 3′ cloning site Spe I (unknown if destroyed)
  Sequencing primers: 5′ T7; 3′ CACCTCTGACTTGAGCGTCG
Resource information
  A portion of this plasmid was derived from a plasmid made by: from Dr. Mary Ann Osley, currently at the Univ. of New Mexico, Albuquerque, NM
Terms and licenses: Academic/Nonprofit Terms; Industry Terms: Not Available to Industry
Depositor comments: HHT2 is Yeast ID YNL031C HHF2 is Yeast ID YNL030W HHT2 is gene ID 855700 HHF2 is gene ID 855701
How to cite: pWZ414-F33 was a gift from Sharon Dent (Addgene plasmid # 23068 ; http://n2t.net/addgene:23068 ; RRID:Addgene_23068)
