[The description below was written by a language model from this plasmid's Addgene catalogue record.]
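Description:
pWZ414-F33 is a yeast expression plasmid built on a modified pRS414 backbone (a derivative lacking the Afl III–Sma I segment, about 4.3 kb without insert). pRS414 belongs to the pRS series of yeast–E. coli shuttle vectors and is generally known as a centromeric, low-copy plasmid, although this record lists copy number as unknown. In Saccharomyces cerevisiae it is selected through the TRP1 auxotrophic marker, and in E. coli through ampicillin resistance.

The payload is an approximately 1.9 kb fragment of S. cerevisiae genomic DNA carrying the HHT2-HHF2 locus, cloned between Afl III and Spe I sites. This locus encodes one of the two copies of histone H3 (HHT2, YNL031C) and histone H4 (HHF2, YNL030W). The systematic names place the two genes on opposite strands, consistent with the divergent arrangement of yeast histone gene pairs around a shared intergenic region. The record does not name a promoter, so expression presumably relies on the native regulatory sequences within the fragment. The H4 gene carries a lysine 5 to glutamine substitution (H4 K5Q), while no mutation is recorded for H3. Replacing lysine with glutamine removes the positive charge and is commonly used to approximate the acetylated state of a target lysine in the histone tail.

According to the associated publication, the construct belongs to work examining essential and redundant roles of histone acetylation by mutating target lysines, combined with loss of the Gcn5p acetyltransferase. Plasmids of this kind typically supply mutant histones as the source of H3 and H4 in suitable yeast strains, though the record does not describe the strains used. No feature table was provided, so these details rest on the catalogue fields alone.
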