>Addgene plasmid #23068 | pWZ414-F33 | addgene partial sequence | sequence record 28996 | 23068 with pRS414-R 5'-CACCTCTGACTTGAGCGTCG
CCTATGGAAAACGCCAGCAACGCGGCCTTTTTACGGTTCCTGGCCTTTTGCTGGCCTTTTGCTCACATGC
CTAGTTTCTTTTATTGAGACTTATTTTTAATATATATAGTACATGAAATAATAAAAAACCGAAAAATGCA
TACATAAGGTTCTATTATATTCCCAATAGAATGATCGTTATTTTATTTTTTGAAAGGCATGAAAATAATT
TCAAACACCGATTGTTTAACCACCGATTGTTTAACCACCGAAACCATATAAGGTTCTACCTTGTCTCTTC
AAAGCATAAACAACATCCAAAGAAGTAACAGTCTTTCTCTTGGCGTGTTCAGTGTAAGTAACAGAGTCCC
TGATGACGGATTCCAAGAAGGACTTAAGGACGGCTCTGACTTCTTCGTAGATCAAACCAGAAATACGCTT
GACACCACCTCTTCTAGCTAATCTTCTGATAGCTGGCTTAGTGATACCTTGGATGTTATCTCTTAAGATC
TTTCTGTGACGCTTGGCACCACCTTTTCCTAGACCTTTACCACCTTGACCGCGGCCGGACATTATTTTAT
TGTATTGATTGTTGTTTTTGCTACTCTTTTGAACAA
