>Addgene plasmid #23068 | pWZ414-F33 | addgene partial sequence | sequence record 28997 | 23068 with T7
TCGANGGTATCGATAAGCTTGATATCGAATTCCTGCAGCCCCCTAGTCTCTTCGAAAATGATGTTTATTG
ATAATTATTATACATGGTTTCTTGCCGGTTATAAAATTACGTATACTATCTAAGCATCTAAAAATTAGCC
CCGCAATTATGTCTGTAAACGATAAATTACAGCATATATACCCTCCTCATGTCGTTAAAAGCATTGCGAA
TAGATAGATGAATAATGTATTAAAAAAGGAGATGTTTGTATGATGTCCCCCCAGTCTAAATGCATAGAAA
AAAAAAAATTCCCGCTTTATATTCATGATCTTTCACCTCTTAGTCTTCTGGCCAATTTGATATCCTTCTT
TTGGATAGTAACACGCTTAGCGTGAATAGCAGCCAGATTAGTGTCTTCAAACAAAGAGACTAAGTATGCT
TCGACGGATTCTTGCAAAGCACCGATAGCAGAAGATTGAAATCTCAAGTCGGTCTTGAAATCTTGAGCGA
TTTCTCTGACCAATCTTTGGAAAGGTAACTTTCTGATCAACAGTTCAGTAGATTTTTGGAATCTTCTAAT
TTCTCTCAAGGCAACAGTACCTGGCTTATATCTGTGAGGCTTCTTAACACCACCGGTAGATGGGGCGGAT
TTTCTGGCAGCCTTGGAGGCTAATTGTTTTCTTGGGGCTTTACCACCAGTGGATTTTCTAGCTGTTTGTT
TAGTTCTGGCCATTGTGGAGTGTTTGCTTGGATCCTTTAGTAAAAGGGGAAGAACAGTTGGAAGGGCCAA
AGTGGAAGTCACAAAACAGTGGTCCTATATAAAAGAACAAGAAAAAGATTATTTATATACAACTGCGGTC
ANAAGAAGCAACGCGAGAGAGCACAACACGCTGTTATCNCGC
